Addgene plasmid #131913: pDONR221_SLC44A1
Purpose: Gateway entry clone with codon-optimized ORF sequence for subcloning into custom expression vectors
Depositing lab: RESOLUTE Consortium & Giulio Superti-Furga. Depositing organization: CeMM Research Center for Molecular Medicine. Publication: The RESOLUTE consortium: unlocking SLC transporters for drug discovery. Superti-Furga G, Lackner D, Wiedmer T, Ingles-Prieto A, Barbosa B, Girardi E, Goldmann U, Gurtl B, Klavins K, Klimek C, Lindinger S, Lineiro-Retes E, Muller AC, Onstein S, Redinger G, Reil D, Sedlyarov V, Wolf G, Crawford M, Everley R, ... Steppan CM. Nat Rev Drug Discov. 2020 Jul;19(7):429-430. doi: 10.1038/d41573-020-00056-6. PubMed 32265506.
Backbone
  Vector backbone: pDONR221
  Backbone manufacturer: Thermo Fisher Scientific
  Backbone size w/o insert (bp): 2550
  Vector type: Mammalian Expression
Growth in bacteria
  Bacterial resistance: Kanamycin, 50 μg/mL
  Growth temperature: 37°C
  Growth strain: Stbl3
  Copy number: High Copy
Gene/Insert
  Gene/Insert name: SLC44A1 (alt name: CDw92, CTL1, CHTL1, CD92, CDW92)
  Species: H. sapiens (human)
  Insert size (bp): 1971
  Entrez Gene: SLC44A1 (a.k.a. CD92, CDW92, CHTL1, CONATOC, CTL1)
  Cloning method: Gateway Cloning
  Sequencing primers: 5′ M13-fwd; 3′ M13-rev
Terms and licenses: Academic/Nonprofit Terms; Industry Terms
Depositor comments: For more information on the full Resolute plasmid collection, please see www.addgene.org/depositor-collections/re-solute/. Please provide your feedback on this plasmid to the RESOLUTE consortium by filling out their RESOLUTE repository feedback form: https://forms.office.com/Pages/ResponsePage.aspx?id=0e05yklzmkS7rjFGQL4N7z4feCLQvEJAmVcOCM_u885UN1JJRko0Ukg4TVQwNTZLOUxPQVJWT1NHUCQlQCN0PWcu
How to cite: pDONR221_SLC44A1 was a gift from RESOLUTE Consortium & Giulio Superti-Furga (Addgene plasmid # 131913 ; http://n2t.net/addgene:131913 ; RRID:Addgene_131913)
