[The description below was written by a language model from this plasmid's Addgene catalogue record and pLannotate feature annotations shown in this document.]
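Description:
pDONR221_SLC44A1 is a Gateway entry clone built on the pDONR221 backbone, carrying a codon-optimized open reading frame for human SLC44A1 (also known as CTL1, CD92 or CDw92), a choline transporter involved in membrane synthesis and myelin production. The sequenced plasmid is about 4.5 kb. It is propagated in E. coli through a high-copy ColE1/pUC-type origin and selected with kanamycin via an aminoglycoside phosphotransferase (KanR) gene.

The 1,971 bp SLC44A1 coding sequence lies between attL1 and attL2 sites. These are the recombination sites produced when an insert is captured in a donor vector, and they allow directional, frame-preserving transfer of the ORF into any attR-containing destination vector by an LR Clonase reaction. Upstream of the cassette, rrnB T1 and T2 terminators shield the insert from read-through transcription originating in the backbone. The short lacI and lacZα fragments annotated nearby are backbone remnants with no functional role. A T7 promoter sits just beyond attL2 in reverse orientation, and M13 forward and reverse priming sites are listed for sequencing the insert.

Although the catalogue classifies the vector type as mammalian expression, the feature table shows no eukaryotic promoter, polyadenylation signal or epitope tag. The plasmid is therefore not an expression construct in its own right. It serves as a shuttle source for subcloning the transporter ORF into custom expression vectors, where the promoter, tags and selection are supplied by the destination vector. It belongs to a large consortium collection of solute carrier (SLC) clones assembled to support systematic functional study of SLC transporters and drug discovery.
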