Features (pLannotate 1.2.2; 10 found; start..end, strand, type, name):
    121..213     +  CDS            lacI (fragment): lac repressor; lacI; The lac repressor binds to the lac operator to inhibit transcription in E. coli. This inhibition can be relieved by adding lactose or isopropyl-β-D-thiogalactopyranoside (IPTG).
    268..295     -  terminator     rrnB T2 terminator: transcription terminator T2 from the E. coli rrnB gene
    427..470     +  terminator     rrnB T1 terminator: Escherichia coli rrnB; transcription terminator T1 from the E. coli rrnB gene
    517..553     -  CDS            lacZα (fragment): LacZα fragment of β-galactosidase; lacZ fragment
    569..668     +  protein_bind   attL1: mutant version of attL; recombination site for the Gateway® LR reaction LR Clonase™
    674..2644    +  CDS            SLC44A1: CTL1_HUMAN - Also known as CD92, CDW92, CTL1. Experimental evidence at protein level: Swiss-Prot protein existence level 1. Choline transporter. Involved in membrane synthesis and myelin production. From Homo sapiens (Human).
   2646..2745    -  protein_bind   attL2: mutant version of attL; recombination site for the Gateway® LR reaction LR Clonase™
   2763..2781    -  promoter       T7 promoter: promoter for bacteriophage T7 RNA polymerase
   2915..3724    +  CDS            KanR: aminoglycoside phosphotransferase; aph(3')-Ia; confers resistance to kanamycin in bacteria or G418 (Geneticin®) in eukaryotes
   3871..4459    +  rep_origin     ori: high-copy-number ColE1/pMB1/pBR322/pUC origin of replication
>Addgene plasmid #131913 | pDONR221_SLC44A1 | addgene full sequence | sequence record 259281 | Addgene NGS Result
CTTTCCTGCGTTATCCCCTGATTCTGTGGATAACCGTATTACCGCCTTTGAGTGAGCTGATACCGCTCGC
CGCAGCCGAACGACCGAGCGCAGCGAGTCAGTGAGCGAGGAAGCGGAAGAGCGCCCAATACGCAAACCGC
CTCTCCCCGCGCGTTGGCCGATTCATTAATGCAGCTGGCACGACAGGTTTCCCGACTGGAAAGCGGGCAG
TGAGCGCAACGCAATTAATACGCGTACCGCTAGCCAGGAAGAGTTTGTAGAAACGCAAAAAGGCCATCCG
TCAGGATGGCCTTCTGCTTAGTTTGATGCCTGGCAGTTTATGGCGGGCGTCCTGCCCGCCACCCTCCGGG
CCGTTGCTTCACAACGTTCAAATCCGCTCCCGGCGGATTTGTCCTACTCAGGAGAGCGTTCACCGACAAA
CAACAGATAAAACGAAAGGCCCAGTCTTCCGACTGAGCCTTTCGTTTTATTTGATGCCTGGCAGTTCCCT
ACTCTCGCGTTAACGCTAGCATGGATGTTTTCCCAGTCACGACGTTGTAAAACGACGGCCAGTCTTAAGC
TCGGGCCCCAAATAATGATTTTATTTTGACTGATAGTGACCTGTTCGTTGCAACACATTGATGAGCAATG
CTTTTTTATAATGCCAACTTTGTACAAAAAAGCAGGCTCCACCATGGGATGCTGTAGCTCCGCCTCTAGC
GCCGCCCAGTCCTCTAAGAGGGAGTGGAAGCCTCTGGAGGACCGCTCCTGCACCGATATCCCATGGCTGC
TGCTGTTCATCCTGTTTTGCATCGGCATGGGCTTCATCTGTGGCTTTTCTATCGCAACAGGAGCAGCAGC
AAGGCTGGTGAGCGGCTACGACTCCTATGGCAACATCTGCGGCCAGAAGAATACCAAGCTGGAGGCCATC
CCAAACAGCGGCATGGATCACACACAGAGAAAGTACGTGTTCTTTCTGGACCCCTGTAACCTGGATCTGA
TCAATCGGAAGATCAAGAGCGTGGCCCTGTGCGTGGCAGCATGTCCCAGACAGGAGCTGAAGACCCTGTC
CGATGTGCAGAAGTTCGCCGAGATCAACGGCTCTGCCCTGTGCAGCTACAATCTGAAGCCTAGCGAGTAT
ACCACATCCCCAAAGAGCAGCGTGCTGTGCCCAAAGCTGCCAGTGCCTGCATCCGCCCCAATCCCCTTCT
TTCACAGGTGCGCCCCTGTGAACATCTCTTGTTACGCCAAGTTCGCCGAGGCCCTGATCACCTTCGTGAG
CGACAATTCTGTGCTGCACCGCCTGATCTCTGGCGTGATGACAAGCAAGGAGATCATCCTGGGCCTGTGC
CTGCTGTCCCTGGTGCTGTCTATGATCCTGATGGTCATCATCCGGTACATCAGCAGAGTGCTGGTGTGGA
TCCTGACCATCCTGGTCATCCTGGGATCCCTGGGAGGAACAGGCGTGCTGTGGTGGCTGTATGCCAAGCA
GCGGAGAAGCCCCAAGGAGACCGTGACACCTGAGCAGCTGCAGATCGCCGAGGATAACCTGCGGGCCCTG
CTGATCTACGCCATCTCCGCCACCGTGTTCACAGTGATCCTGTTTCTGATCATGCTGGTCATGAGGAAGC
GCGTGGCCCTGACCATCGCCCTGTTCCACGTGGCCGGCAAGGTGTTTATCCACCTGCCACTGCTGGTGTT
CCAGCCCTTTTGGACCTTCTTTGCCCTGGTGCTGTTCTGGGTGTATTGGATCATGACACTGCTGTTTCTG
GGCACCACAGGCTCTCCCGTGCAGAATGAGCAGGGCTTCGTGGAGTTTAAGATCAGCGGCCCTCTGCAGT
ACATGTGGTGGTATCACGTGGTGGGCCTGATCTGGATCTCCGAGTTCATCCTGGCATGTCAGCAGATGAC
CGTGGCAGGAGCAGTGGTGACCTACTATTTCACACGGGACAAGAGAAACCTGCCTTTTACACCAATCCTG
GCCTCTGTGAATAGGCTGATCAGGTACCACCTGGGAACCGTGGCAAAGGGCAGCTTTATCATCACACTGG
TGAAGATCCCACGGATGATCCTGATGTATATCCACTCCCAGCTGAAGGGCAAGGAGAACGCCTGCGCCAG
ATGCGTGCTGAAGTCTTGCATCTGCTGTCTGTGGTGCCTGGAGAAGTGTCTGAATTACCTGAACCAGAAT
GCCTATACCGCCACAGCCATCAACTCCACCAATTTCTGTACATCTGCCAAGGACGCCTTTGTGATCCTGG
TGGAGAACGCCCTGAGGGTGGCCACCATCAATACAGTGGGCGATTTCATGCTGTTTCTGGGCAAGGTGCT
GATCGTGTGCAGCACCGGACTGGCAGGAATCATGCTGCTGAATTACCAGCAGGATTATACAGTGTGGGTG
CTGCCCCTGATCATCGTGTGCCTGTTCGCCTTTCTGGTGGCCCACTGTTTCCTGTCCATCTACGAGATGG
TGGTGGACGTGCTGTTCCTGTGCTTTGCCATCGACACCAAGTACAACGATGGCTCTCCTGGCCGCGAGTT
CTATATGGATAAGGTGCTGATGGAGTTTGTGGAGAATAGCAGGAAGGCCATGAAGGAGGCAGGCAAGGGA
GGAGTGGCAGACAGCAGGGAGCTGAAGCCAATGGCATCCGGAGCCTCTAGCGCCGACCCAGCTTTCTTGT
ACAAAGTTGGCATTATAAGAAAGCATTGCTTATCAATTTGTTGCAACGAACAGGTCACTATCAGTCAAAA
TAAAATCATTATTTGCCATCCAGCTGATATCCCCTATAGTGAGTCGTATTACATGGTCATAGCTGTTTCC
TGGCAGCTCTGGCCCGTGTCTCAAAATCTCTGATGTTACATTGCACAAGATAAAAATATATCATCATGAA
CAATAAAACTGTCTGCTTACATAAACAGTAATACAAGGGGTGTTATGAGCCATATTCAACGGGAAACGTC
GAGGCCGCGATTAAATTCCAACATGGATGCTGATTTATATGGGTATAAATGGGCTCGCGATAATGTCGGG
CAATCAGGTGCGACAATCTATCGCTTGTATGGGAAGCCCGATGCGCCAGAGTTGTTTCTGAAACATGGCA
AAGGTAGCGTTGCCAATGATGTTACAGATGAGATGGTCAGACTAAACTGGCTGACGGAATTTATGCCTCT
TCCGACCATCAAGCATTTTATCCGTACTCCTGATGATGCATGGTTACTCACCACTGCGATCCCCGGAAAA
ACAGCATTCCAGGTATTAGAAGAATATCCTGATTCAGGTGAAAATATTGTTGATGCGCTGGCAGTGTTCC
TGCGCCGGTTGCATTCGATTCCTGTTTGTAATTGTCCTTTTAACAGCGATCGCGTATTTCGTCTCGCTCA
GGCGCAATCACGAATGAATAACGGTTTGGTTGATGCGAGTGATTTTGATGACGAGCGTAATGGCTGGCCT
GTTGAACAAGTCTGGAAAGAAATGCATAAACTTTTGCCATTCTCACCGGATTCAGTCGTCACTCATGGTG
ATTTCTCACTTGATAACCTTATTTTTGACGAGGGGAAATTAATAGGTTGTATTGATGTTGGACGAGTCGG
AATCGCAGACCGATACCAGGATCTTGCCATCCTATGGAACTGCCTCGGTGAGTTTTCTCCTTCATTACAG
AAACGGCTTTTTCAAAAATATGGTATTGATAATCCTGATATGAATAAATTGCAGTTTCATTTGATGCTCG
ATGAGTTTTTCTAATCAGAATTGGTTAATTGGTTGTAACACTGGCAGAGCATTACGCTGACTTGACGGGA
CGGCGCAAGCTCATGACCAAAATCCCTTAACGTGAGTTACGCGTCGTTCCACTGAGCGTCAGACCCCGTA
GAAAAGATCAAAGGATCTTCTTGAGATCCTTTTTTTCTGCGCGTAATCTGCTGCTTGCAAACAAAAAAAC
CACCGCTACCAGCGGTGGTTTGTTTGCCGGATCAAGAGCTACCAACTCTTTTTCCGAAGGTAACTGGCTT
CAGCAGAGCGCAGATACCAAATACTGTTCTTCTAGTGTAGCCGTAGTTAGGCCACCACTTCAAGAACTCT
GTAGCACCGCCTACATACCTCGCTCTGCTAATCCTGTTACCAGTGGCTGCTGCCAGTGGCGATAAGTCGT
GTCTTACCGGGTTGGACTCAAGACGATAGTTACCGGATAAGGCGCAGCGGTCGGGCTGAACGGGGGGTTC
GTGCACACAGCCCAGCTTGGAGCGAACGACCTACACCGAACTGAGATACCTACAGCGTGAGCTATGAGAA
AGCGCCACGCTTCCCGAAGGGAGAAAGGCGGACAGGTATCCGGTAAGCGGCAGGGTCGGAACAGGAGAGC
GCACGAGGGAGCTTCCAGGGGGAAACGCCTGGTATCTTTATAGTCCTGTCGGGTTTCGCCACCTCTGACT
TGAGCGTCGATTTTTGTGATGCTCGTCAGGGGGGCGGAGCCTATGGAAAAACGCCAGCAACGCGGCCTTT
TTACGGTTCCTGGCCTTTTGCTGGCCTTTTGCTCACATGTT
