>Addgene plasmid #131913 | pDONR221_SLC44A1 | depositor partial sequence | sequence record 253226 | Codon-optimized ORF of SLC44A1
ATGGGATGCTGTAGCTCCGCCTCTAGCGCCGCCCAGTCCTCTAAGAGGGAGTGGAAGCCTCTGGAGGACC
GCTCCTGCACCGATATCCCATGGCTGCTGCTGTTCATCCTGTTTTGCATCGGCATGGGCTTCATCTGTGG
CTTTTCTATCGCAACAGGAGCAGCAGCAAGGCTGGTGAGCGGCTACGACTCCTATGGCAACATCTGCGGC
CAGAAGAATACCAAGCTGGAGGCCATCCCAAACAGCGGCATGGATCACACACAGAGAAAGTACGTGTTCT
TTCTGGACCCCTGTAACCTGGATCTGATCAATCGGAAGATCAAGAGCGTGGCCCTGTGCGTGGCAGCATG
TCCCAGACAGGAGCTGAAGACCCTGTCCGATGTGCAGAAGTTCGCCGAGATCAACGGCTCTGCCCTGTGC
AGCTACAATCTGAAGCCTAGCGAGTATACCACATCCCCAAAGAGCAGCGTGCTGTGCCCAAAGCTGCCAG
TGCCTGCATCCGCCCCAATCCCCTTCTTTCACAGGTGCGCCCCTGTGAACATCTCTTGTTACGCCAAGTT
CGCCGAGGCCCTGATCACCTTCGTGAGCGACAATTCTGTGCTGCACCGCCTGATCTCTGGCGTGATGACA
AGCAAGGAGATCATCCTGGGCCTGTGCCTGCTGTCCCTGGTGCTGTCTATGATCCTGATGGTCATCATCC
GGTACATCAGCAGAGTGCTGGTGTGGATCCTGACCATCCTGGTCATCCTGGGATCCCTGGGAGGAACAGG
CGTGCTGTGGTGGCTGTATGCCAAGCAGCGGAGAAGCCCCAAGGAGACCGTGACACCTGAGCAGCTGCAG
ATCGCCGAGGATAACCTGCGGGCCCTGCTGATCTACGCCATCTCCGCCACCGTGTTCACAGTGATCCTGT
TTCTGATCATGCTGGTCATGAGGAAGCGCGTGGCCCTGACCATCGCCCTGTTCCACGTGGCCGGCAAGGT
GTTTATCCACCTGCCACTGCTGGTGTTCCAGCCCTTTTGGACCTTCTTTGCCCTGGTGCTGTTCTGGGTG
TATTGGATCATGACACTGCTGTTTCTGGGCACCACAGGCTCTCCCGTGCAGAATGAGCAGGGCTTCGTGG
AGTTTAAGATCAGCGGCCCTCTGCAGTACATGTGGTGGTATCACGTGGTGGGCCTGATCTGGATCTCCGA
GTTCATCCTGGCATGTCAGCAGATGACCGTGGCAGGAGCAGTGGTGACCTACTATTTCACACGGGACAAG
AGAAACCTGCCTTTTACACCAATCCTGGCCTCTGTGAATAGGCTGATCAGGTACCACCTGGGAACCGTGG
CAAAGGGCAGCTTTATCATCACACTGGTGAAGATCCCACGGATGATCCTGATGTATATCCACTCCCAGCT
GAAGGGCAAGGAGAACGCCTGCGCCAGATGCGTGCTGAAGTCTTGCATCTGCTGTCTGTGGTGCCTGGAG
AAGTGTCTGAATTACCTGAACCAGAATGCCTATACCGCCACAGCCATCAACTCCACCAATTTCTGTACAT
CTGCCAAGGACGCCTTTGTGATCCTGGTGGAGAACGCCCTGAGGGTGGCCACCATCAATACAGTGGGCGA
TTTCATGCTGTTTCTGGGCAAGGTGCTGATCGTGTGCAGCACCGGACTGGCAGGAATCATGCTGCTGAAT
TACCAGCAGGATTATACAGTGTGGGTGCTGCCCCTGATCATCGTGTGCCTGTTCGCCTTTCTGGTGGCCC
ACTGTTTCCTGTCCATCTACGAGATGGTGGTGGACGTGCTGTTCCTGTGCTTTGCCATCGACACCAAGTA
CAACGATGGCTCTCCTGGCCGCGAGTTCTATATGGATAAGGTGCTGATGGAGTTTGTGGAGAATAGCAGG
AAGGCCATGAAGGAGGCAGGCAAGGGAGGAGTGGCAGACAGCAGGGAGCTGAAGCCAATGGCATCCGGAG
CCTCTAGCGCC
